Addgene plasmid #37209: ZO-2 shRNA 1609
Depositing lab: James Anderson & Alan Fanning. Depositing organization: University of North Carolina at Chapel Hill. Publication: ZO-1 stabilizes the tight junction solute barrier through coupling to the perijunctional cytoskeleton. Van Itallie CM, Fanning AS, Bridges A, Anderson JM. Mol Biol Cell. 2009 Sep;20(17):3930-40. Epub 2009 Jul 15. 10.1091/mbc.e09-04-0320 PubMed 19605556.
Backbone
  Vector backbone: pSUPER
  Backbone size w/o insert (bp): 3176
  Total vector size (bp): 3200
  Vector type: Mammalian Expression, RNAi
Growth in bacteria
  Bacterial resistance: Ampicillin, 100 μg/mL
  Growth temperature: 37°C
  Growth strain: DH5alpha
  Copy number: Unknown
Gene/Insert
  Gene/Insert name: dog ZO-2 shRNA (alt name: ZO-2)
  gRNA/shRNA sequence: GCAGCAGTATTCCGACTAT
  Species: canine
  Entrez Gene: TJP2 (a.k.a. ZO-2)
  Cloning method: Restriction Enzyme; 5′ cloning site BglII (unknown if destroyed); 3′ cloning site HindIII (unknown if destroyed)
  Sequencing primers: 5′ T7; 3′ T3
Terms and licenses: Academic/Nonprofit Terms; Industry Terms: Not Available to Industry
How to cite: ZO-2 shRNA 1609 was a gift from James Anderson & Alan Fanning (Addgene plasmid # 37209 ; http://n2t.net/addgene:37209 ; RRID:Addgene_37209)
