[The description below was written by a language model from this plasmid's Addgene catalogue record.]
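Description:
ZO-2 shRNA 1609 is an RNA interference plasmid built on the pSUPER backbone, a small mammalian shRNA expression vector. The record gives a backbone of about 3.2 kb and a total size of roughly 3.2 kb, consistent with a short hairpin oligonucleotide as the only insert. It is propagated in E. coli under ampicillin selection; the copy number is listed as unknown. No feature table accompanies the entry, so the replication origin and other backbone elements are not itemised. The record also lists no mammalian selection marker or reporter.

The insert is a short hairpin RNA directed against canine ZO-2 (TJP2), a tight junction scaffolding protein, with a 19-nucleotide target sequence. The hairpin was cloned between the BglII and HindIII sites, the standard positions for hairpin oligos in pSUPER, although the record does not say whether these sites survived cloning. The promoter is not stated in the record. pSUPER vectors generally drive hairpin transcription from the RNA polymerase III H1 promoter, producing a stem-loop transcript that the cell processes into an siRNA that triggers degradation of the target mRNA. T7 and T3 primer sites flank the cloning region and are listed for sequence verification.

Because the target is the dog gene, the plasmid is suited to knocking down ZO-2 in canine cells by transfection. The associated publication examines how ZO-1 stabilises the tight junction solute barrier through coupling to the perijunctional cytoskeleton, which suggests the construct was used to deplete ZO-2 in studies of tight junction barrier function. The "1609" in the name is not explained in the record.
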