>Addgene plasmid #37209 | ZO-2 shRNA 1609 | addgene partial sequence | sequence record 52002 | T7 5'-TAATACGACTCACTATAGGG-3'
GGGCGCCGCTCTGACTAGTGGATCCCCCGGGCTGCAGGAATTCGAACGCTGACGTCATCAACCCGCTCCA
AGGAATCGCGGGCCCAGTGTCACTAGGCGGGAACACCCAGCGCGCGTGCGCCCTGGCAGGAAGATGGCTG
TGAGGGACAGGGGAGTGGCGCCCTGCAATATTTGCATGTCGCTATGTGTTCTGGGAAATCACCATAAACG
TGAAATGTCTTTGGATTTGGGAATCTTATAAGTTCTGTATGAGACCACAGATCCCCGCAGCAGTATTCCG
ACTATTTCAAGAGAATAGTCGGAATACTGCTGCTTTTTGGAAAAGCTTATCGATACCGTCGACCTCGAGG
GGGGGCCCGGTACCAGCTTTTGTTCCCTTTAGTGAGGGTTAATTTCGAGCTTGGCGTAATCATGGTCATA
GCTGTTTCCTGTGTGAAATTGTTATCCGCTCACAATTCCACACAACATACGAGCCGGAAGCATAAAGTGT
AAAGCCTGGGGTGCCTAATGAGTGAGCTAACTCACATTAATTGCGTTGCGCTCACTGCCCGCTTTCCAGT
CGGGAAACCTGTCGTGCCAGCTGCATTAATGAATCGGCCAACGCGCGGGGAGAGGCGGTTTGCGTATTGG
GCGCTCTTCCGCTTCCTCGCTCACTGACTCGCTGCGCTCGGTCGTTCGGCTGCGGCGAGCGGTATCAGCT
CACTCAAAGGCGGTAATACGGTTATCCACAGAATCAGGGGATAACGCAGGAAAGAACATGTGAGCAAAAG
GCCAGCAAAAGGCCAGGAACCGTAAAAAGGCCGCGTTGCTGGCGTTTTTCCATAGGCTCCGCCCCCCTGA
CGAGCATCACAAAAAATCGACGCTCAAGTCAGA
